Addgene plasmid #46328: Cterminal HA WDR59 pRK5
Depositing lab: David Sabatini. Depositing organization: Whitehead Institute for Biomedical Research. Publication: A Tumor suppressor complex with GAP activity for the Rag GTPases that signal amino acid sufficiency to mTORC1. Bar-Peled L, Chantranupong L, Cherniack AD, Chen WW, Ottina KA, Grabiner BC, Spear ED, Carter SL, Meyerson M, Sabatini DM. Science. 2013 May 31;340(6136):1100-6. doi: 10.1126/science.1232044. PubMed 23723238.
Backbone
  Vector backbone: pRK5
  Vector type: Mammalian Expression
Growth in bacteria
  Bacterial resistance: Ampicillin, 100 μg/mL
  Growth temperature: 37°C
  Growth strain: DH5alpha
  Copy number: Unknown
Gene/Insert
  Gene/Insert name: WDR59
  Species: H. sapiens (human)
  Insert size (bp): 2925
  Entrez Gene: WDR59 (a.k.a. CDW12, FP977, p90-120)
  Tag / fusion protein: HA (C terminal on backbone)
  Cloning method: Restriction Enzyme; 5′ cloning site SalI (not destroyed); 3′ cloning site NotI (not destroyed)
  Sequencing primers: 5′ SP6; 3′ SV40pA-R
Terms and licenses: Academic/Nonprofit Terms; Industry Terms: Not Available to Industry
How to cite: Cterminal HA WDR59 pRK5 was a gift from David Sabatini (Addgene plasmid # 46328 ; http://n2t.net/addgene:46328 ; RRID:Addgene_46328)
