[The description below was written by a language model from this plasmid's Addgene catalogue record and pLannotate feature annotations shown in this document.]
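Description:
Cterminal HA WDR59 pRK5 is a mammalian expression plasmid of about 7.6 kb, built on the pRK5 backbone, that drives expression of human WDR59 carrying a C-terminal HA epitope tag supplied by the vector. It is propagated in E. coli through a high-copy ColE1/pUC-type origin and selected with ampicillin via the β-lactamase gene and its own promoter. An M13 phage origin is also present, which in principle permits single-stranded DNA production. Short remnants of lacZα, lacI, rop and bom, together with a lac promoter/operator region, are backbone leftovers with no evident role in the payload.

The expression cassette begins with the human cytomegalovirus immediate-early enhancer and promoter, followed by a fragment of CMV intron A and an SP6 phage promoter, which serves as a sequencing primer site and could support in vitro transcription. The WDR59 coding sequence (about 2.9 kb), cloned between retained SalI and NotI sites, is followed by an SV40 polyadenylation signal. The automated annotation also flags a short fragment resembling an immunoglobulin heavy-chain signal sequence just upstream of the insert; the record gives no indication that this is functional. The HA tag is not separately annotated in the feature table but would lie in the short interval between the end of WDR59 and the poly(A) signal. An SV40 enhancer/early promoter region sits downstream of the cassette, and no mammalian selection marker is annotated, so the plasmid is suited to transient transfection. The associated publication concerns a tumour suppressor complex with GAP activity toward the Rag GTPases that signal amino acid sufficiency to mTORC1. This points to use in detecting or immunoprecipitating HA-tagged WDR59 in studies of that pathway.
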