Features (pLannotate 1.2.2; 20 found; start..end, strand, type, name):
      1..380     +  enhancer       CMV enhancer: human cytomegalovirus immediate early enhancer
    381..584     +  promoter       CMV promoter: human cytomegalovirus (CMV) immediate early promoter
    720..763     +  intron         CMV intron (fragment): modified intron A from human cytomegalovirus
    815..833     +  promoter       SP6 promoter: promoter for bacteriophage SP6 RNA polymerase
    837..874     +  CDS            IgH signal sequence (fragment): signal sequence from the mouse immunoglobulin heavy chain variable region
    924..3845    +  CDS            WDR59: WDR59_HUMAN - Also known as KIAA1923 From Homo sapiens (Human).
   3927..4061    +  polyA_signal   SV40 poly(A) signal: SV40 polyadenylation signal
   4130..4487    +  promoter       SV40 promoter: SV40 enhancer and early promoter
   4506..4660    +  CDS            lacZα (fragment): LacZα fragment of β-galactosidase; lacZ fragment
   4666..4717    -  misc_feature   bom (fragment): basis of mobility region from pBR322
   4736..5116    +  rep_origin     M13 ori (sequence partly withheld): M13 bacteriophage origin of replication; arrow indicates direction of (+) strand synthesis
   5192..5241    -  misc_feature   bom (fragment): basis of mobility region from pBR322
   5343..5378    -  CDS            rop (fragment): Rop protein, which maintains plasmids at low copy number; rop
   5473..5577    +  promoter       AmpR promoter: bla
   5578..6438    +  CDS            AmpR: β-lactamase; bla; confers resistance to ampicillin, carbenicillin, and related antibiotics
   6609..7197    +  rep_origin     ori: high-copy-number ColE1/pMB1/pBR322/pUC origin of replication
   7380..7472    +  CDS            lacI (fragment): lac repressor; lacI; The lac repressor binds to the lac operator to inhibit transcription in E. coli. This inhibition can be relieved by adding lactose or isopropyl-β-D-thiogalactopyranoside (IPTG).
   7485..7506    +  protein_bind   CAP binding site: CAP binding activates transcription in the presence of cAMP. E. coli catabolite activator protein
   7521..7551    +  promoter       lac promoter: promoter for the E. coli lac operon
   7559..7575    +  protein_bind   lac operator: The lac repressor binds to the lac operator to inhibit transcription in E. coli. This inhibition can be relieved by adding lactose or isopropyl-β-D-thiogalactopyranoside (IPTG). lac repressor encoded by lacI
>Addgene plasmid #46328 | Cterminal HA WDR59 pRK5 | addgene full sequence | sequence record 139747 | Addgene NGS result
GACATTGATTATTGACTAGTTATTAATAGTAATCAATTACGGGGTCATTAGTTCATAGCCCATATATGGA
GTTCCGCGTTACATAACTTACGGTAAATGGCCCGCCTGGCTGACCGCCCAACGACCCCCGCCCATTGACG
TCAATAATGACGTATGTTCCCATAGTAACGCCAATAGGGACTTTCCATTGACGTCAATGGGTGGAGTATT
TACGGTAAACTGCCCACTTGGCAGTACATCAAGTGTATCATATGCCAAGTACGCCCCCTATTGACGTCAA
TGACGGTAAATGGCCCGCCTGGCATTATGCCCAGTACATGACCTTATGGGACTTTCCTACTTGGCAGTAC
ATCTACGTATTAGTCATCGCTATTACCATGGTGATGCGGTTTTGGCAGTACATCAATGGGCGTGGATAGC
GGTTTGACTCACGGGGATTTCCAAGTCTCCACCCCATTGACGTCAATGGGAGTTTGTTTTGGCACCAAAA
TCAACGGGACTTTCCAAAATGTCGTAACAACTCCGCCCCATTGACGCAAATGGGCGGTAGGCGTGTACGG
TGGGAGGTCTATATAAGCAGAGCTCGTTTAGTGAACCGTCAGATCGCCTGGAGACGCCATCCACGCTGTT
TTGACCTCCATAGAAGACACCGGGACCGATCCAGCCTCCGCGGCCGGGAACGGTGCATTGGAACGCGGAT
TCCCCGTGCCAAGAGTGACGTAAGTACCGCCTATAGAGTCTATAGGCCCACCCCCTTGGCTTCGTTAGAA
CGCGGCTACAATTAATACATAACCTTATGTATCATACACATACGATTTAGGTGACACTATAGAATAACAT
CCACTTTGCCTTTCTCTCCACAGGTGTCCACTCCCAGGTCCAACTGCACCTCGGTTCTATCGATTGAATT
CGTCGACGCCACCATGGCGGCGCGATGGAGCAGCGAAAACGTGGTTGTAGAGTTCCGTGACTCCCAGGCA
ACTGCGATGTCTGTGGACTGTCTTGGGCAGCATGCAGTGCTTTCTGGCCGCAGATTCTTATACATCGTCA
ATCTAGATGCCCCTTTCGAAGGTCACCGAAAGATCTCTCGCCAGAGCAAATGGGACATTGGAGCTGTGCA
GTGGAATCCTCATGACAGCTTTGCACACTATTTTGCGGCTTCGAGTAACCAACGAGTAGACCTTTACAAG
TGGAAAGACGGCAGTGGGGAAGTTGGCACAACCTTACAAGGCCACACTCGTGTCATCAGCGACTTGGACT
GGGCGGTGTTTGAGCCTGACCTCCTGGTTACCAGCTCTGTGGACACCTACATCTACATTTGGGATATCAA
AGACACAAGGAAACCTACTGTTGCACTGTCTGCTGTTGCGGGTGCCTCCCAGGTCAAATGGAATAAAAAA
AATGCTAACTGCCTTGCCACCAGCCATGACGGCGATGTGCGGATATGGGATAAGAGGAAACCCAGTACAG
CAGTGGAATATCTAGCCGCCCACCTCTCCAAAATCCATGGCCTGGACTGGCACCCAGACAGCGAGCACAT
TCTTGCTACCTCCAGTCAAGACAATTCTGTGAAGTTCTGGGATTACCGCCAGCCTCGGAAATACCTCAAT
ATTCTTCCTTGCCAGGTGCCTGTCTGGAAGGCCAGATACACACCTTTCAGCAATGGATTGGTGACTGTGA
TGGTTCCCCAGCTGCGGAGGGAAAACAGCCTTCTCCTGTGGAATGTCTTTGACTTGAACACCCCAGTCCA
CACCTTCGTGGGGCATGATGATGTGGTCCTGGAGTTCCAGTGGAGGAAGCAGAAGGAAGGGTCCAAGGAC
TATCAACTGGTGACGTGGTCCCGGGATCAGACCTTGAGAATGTGGCGGGTGGATTCCCAGATGCAGAGGC
TTTGTGCAAATGACATATTAGATGGTGTTGATGAGTTCATTGAGAGTATTTCCCTTCTGCCGGAACCTGA
GAAGACCCTGCACACTGAAGATACAGATCACCAGCACACTGCAAGCCATGGGGAGGAAGAAGCCCTAAAA
GAAGATCCCCCTAGAAATCTCCTGGAAGAGAGGAAATCAGATCAACTGGGGCTGCCTCAGACCTTGCAGC
AGGAATTCTCCCTGATCAATGTGCAAATCCGGAATGTCAATGTGGAGATGGATGCGGCAGACAGGAGCTG
CACAGTGTCTGTGCACTGCAGCAACCATCGTGTCAAGATGCTGGTGAAGTTCCCTGCACAGTACCCAAAC
AACGCCGCCCCTTCCTTCCAGTTTATTAACCCCACAACCATCACATCCACCATGAAAGCTAAGCTGCTGA
AGATCCTGAAGGACACAGCCCTGCAGAAAGTGAAGCGTGGCCAGAGCTGCCTGGAGCCCTGCCTGCGCCA
GCTCGTCTCCTGCCTTGAGTCCTTTGTGAACCAGGAAGACAGCGCTTCCAGCAACCCGTTTGCACTCCCC
AACTCTGTCACTCCCCCCTTACCGACGTTTGCGCGGGTGACCACGGCTTACGGGTCGTACCAGGACGCCA
ACATTCCCTTTCCTAGGACTTCTGGGGCCAGGTTCTGCGGAGCAGGTTACCTGGTATATTTCACAAGGCC
CATGACAATGCATCGGGCGGTGTCTCCCACAGAGCCTACTCCGAGATCTCTCTCAGCCTTGTCTGCTTAT
CACACTGGCTTGATCGCGCCCATGAAGATCCGCACAGAGGCCCCTGGGAACCTTCGTTTATACAGTGGGA
GCCCCACTCGCAGCGAGAAAGAGCAGGTCTCCATCAGCTCCTTCTACTACAAGGAGCGGAAATCAAGACG
ATGGAAAAGTAAGCGTGAGGGATCAGACTCTGGCAATCGACAGATCAAGGCTGCTGGGAAAGTCATCATC
CAGGATATTGCTTGCCTCCTGCCTGTTCACAAATCGCTGGGAGAGCTGTACATATTGAATGTGAATGATA
TTCAGGAAACATGTCAGAAGAATGCCGCCTCTGCCTTGCTCGTTGGAAGAAAGGATCTTGTCCAGGTTTG
GTCGCTGGCTACGGTAGCTACAGATCTTTGCCTTGGTCCGAAATCTGACCCAGATTTGGAAACACCCTGG
GCTCGACATCCATTTGGGCGGCAGCTGCTGGAGTCCCTGTTGGCTCACTATTGCCGGCTCCGGGATGTTC
AGACACTGGCGATGCTCTGTAGCGTGTTTGAAGCCCAGTCTCGGCCTCAGGGGCTACCAAACCCCTTTGG
GCCTTTTCCTAACCGTTCTTCTAATCTTGTGGTGTCCCATAGTCGATATCCTAGCTTTACCTCTTCTGGT
TCCTGCTCCAGTATGTCAGACCCAGGGCTCAACACTGGCGGCTGGAACATAGCGGGAAGAGAGGCAGAGC
ACTTGTCCTCCCCTTGGGGAGAATCCTCACCAGAAGAGCTCCGCTTTGGGAGTCTGACCTACAGTGATCC
CCGTGAGCGAGAACGCGACCAGCATGATAAAAATAAAAGGCTCCTGGACCCCGCCAATACCCAGCAATTT
GATGACTTTAAGAAATGCTATGGGGAAATCCTCTACCGTTGGGGTCTGAGAGAGAAGCGAGCTGAAGTGT
TGAAGTTTGTCTCCTGTCCTCCTGACCCTCACAAAGGGATCGAGTTCGGCGTGTACTGCAGCCACTGCCG
GAGTGAGGTCCGTGGCACGCAGTGTGCCATCTGCAAAGGCTTCACGTTCCAGTGTGCCATCTGTCACGTG
GCTGTGCGGGGATCGTCCAATTTCTGCCTGACCTGTGGGCACGGTGGCCACACCAGCCACATGATGGAGT
GGTTTCGGACCCAGGAGGTGTGTCCCACCGGGTGTGGGTGCCACTGCCTGCTTGAAAGCACTTTCGCGGC
CGCAGGAGGTGGAGGTTACCCCTATGATGTGCCTGACTACGCATGATAAGGATCCCCAGCTTGGCCGCCA
TGGCCCAACTTGTTTATTGCAGCTTATAATGGTTACAAATAAAGCAATAGCATCACAAATTTCACAAATA
AAGCATTTTTTTCACTGCATTCTAGTTGTGGTTTGTCCAAACTCATCAATGTATCTTATCATGTCTGGAT
CGGGAATTAATTCGGCGCAGCACCATGGCCTGAAATAACCTCTGAAAGAGGAACTTGGTTAGGTACCTTC
TGAGGCGGAAAGAACCAGCTGTGGAATGTGTGTCAGTTAGGGTGTGGAAAGTCCCCAGGCTCCCCAGCAG
GCAGAAGTATGCAAAGCATGCATCTCAATTAGTCAGCAACCAGGTGTGGAAAGTCCCCAGGCTCCCCAGC
AGGCAGAAGTATGCAAAGCATGCATCTCAATTAGTCAGCAACCATAGTCCCGCCCCTAACTCCGCCCATC
CCGCCCCTAACTCCGCCCAGTTCCGCCCATTCTCCGCCCCATGGCTGACTAATTTTTTTTATTTATGCAG
AGGCCGAGGCCGCCTCGGCCTCTGAGCTATTCCAGAAGTAGTGAGGAGGCTTTTTTGGAGGCCTAGGCTT
TTGCAAAAAGCTGTTAACAGCTTGGCACTGGCCGTCGTTTTACAACGTCGTGACTGGGAAAACCCTGGCG
TTACCCAACTTAATCGCCTTGCAGCACATCCCCCTTTCGCCAGCTGGCGTAATAGCGAAGAGGCCCGCAC
CGATCGCCCTTCCCAACAGTTGCGCAGCCTGAATGGCGAATGGCGCCTGATGCGGTATTTTCTCCTTACG
CATCTGTGCGGTATTTCACACCGCATA
[142 nt withheld, positions 4718-4859]
C
[141 nt withheld, positions 4861-5001]
CCTTTGACGTTGGAGTCCACGTTCTTT
[37 nt withheld, positions 5029-5065]
ACCCTATCTCGGGCTATTCTTTTGATTTATAAGGGATTTTGCCGATTTCGGCCTATTGGTTAAAAAATGA
GCTGATTTAACAAAAATTTAACGCGAATTTTAACAAAATATTAACGTTTACAATTTTATGGTGCACTCTC
AGTACAATCTGCTCTGATGCCGCATAGTTAAGCCAGCCCCGACACCCGCCAACACCCGCTGACGCGCCCT
GACGGGCTTGTCTGCTCCCGGCATCCGCTTACAGACAAGCTGTGACCGTCTCCGGGAGCTGCATGTGTCA
GAGGTTTTCACCGTCATCACCGAAACGCGCGAGACGAAAGGGCCTCGTGATACGCCTATTTTTATAGGTT
AATGTCATGATAATAATGGTTTCTTAGACGTCAGGTGGCACTTTTCGGGGAAATGTGCGCGGAACCCCTA
TTTGTTTATTTTTCTAAATACATTCAAATATGTATCCGCTCATGAGACAATAACCCTGATAAATGCTTCA
ATAATATTGAAAAAGGAAGAGTATGAGTATTCAACATTTCCGTGTCGCCCTTATTCCCTTTTTTGCGGCA
TTTTGCCTTCCTGTTTTTGCTCACCCAGAAACGCTGGTGAAAGTAAAAGATGCTGAAGATCAGTTGGGTG
CACGAGTGGGTTACATCGAACTGGATCTCAACAGCGGTAAGATCCTTGAGAGTTTTCGCCCCGAAGAACG
TTTTCCAATGATGAGCACTTTTAAAGTTCTGCTATGTGGCGCGGTATTATCCCGTATTGACGCCGGGCAA
GAGCAACTCGGTCGCCGCATACACTATTCTCAGAATGACTTGGTTGAGTACTCACCAGTCACAGAAAAGC
ATCTTACGGATGGCATGACAGTAAGAGAATTATGCAGTGCTGCCATAACCATGAGTGATAACACTGCGGC
CAACTTACTTCTGACAACGATCGGAGGACCGAAGGAGCTAACCGCTTTTTTGCACAACATGGGGGATCAT
GTAACTCGCCTTGATCGTTGGGAACCGGAGCTGAATGAAGCCATACCAAACGACGAGCGTGACACCACGA
TGCCTGTAGCAATGGCAACAACGTTGCGCAAACTATTAACTGGCGAACTACTTACTCTAGCTTCCCGGCA
ACAATTAATAGACTGGATGGAGGCGGATAAAGTTGCAGGACCACTTCTGCGCTCGGCCCTTCCGGCTGGC
TGGTTTATTGCTGATAAATCTGGAGCCGGTGAGCGTGGGTCTCGCGGTATCATTGCAGCACTGGGGCCAG
ATGGTAAGCCCTCCCGTATCGTAGTTATCTACACGACGGGGAGTCAGGCAACTATGGATGAACGAAATAG
ACAGATCGCTGAGATAGGTGCCTCACTGATTAAGCATTGGTAACTGTCAGACCAAGTTTACTCATATATA
CTTTAGATTGATTTAAAACTTCATTTTTAATTTAAAAGGATCTAGGTGAAGATCCTTTTTGATAATCTCA
TGACCAAAATCCCTTAACGTGAGTTTTCGTTCCACTGAGCGTCAGACCCCGTAGAAAAGATCAAAGGATC
TTCTTGAGATCCTTTTTTTCTGCGCGTAATCTGCTGCTTGCAAACAAAAAAACCACCGCTACCAGCGGTG
GTTTGTTTGCCGGATCAAGAGCTACCAACTCTTTTTCCGAAGGTAACTGGCTTCAGCAGAGCGCAGATAC
CAAATACTGTTCTTCTAGTGTAGCCGTAGTTAGGCCACCACTTCAAGAACTCTGTAGCACCGCCTACATA
CCTCGCTCTGCTAATCCTGTTACCAGTGGCTGCTGCCAGTGGCGATAAGTCGTGTCTTACCGGGTTGGAC
TCAAGACGATAGTTACCGGATAAGGCGCAGCGGTCGGGCTGAACGGGGGGTTCGTGCACACAGCCCAGCT
TGGAGCGAACGACCTACACCGAACTGAGATACCTACAGCGTGAGCTATGAGAAAGCGCCACGCTTCCCGA
AGGGAGAAAGGCGGACAGGTATCCGGTAAGCGGCAGGGTCGGAACAGGAGAGCGCACGAGGGAGCTTCCA
GGGGGAAACGCCTGGTATCTTTATAGTCCTGTCGGGTTTCGCCACCTCTGACTTGAGCGTCGATTTTTGT
GATGCTCGTCAGGGGGGCGGAGCCTATGGAAAAACGCCAGCAACGCGGCCTTTTTACGGTTCCTGGCCTT
TTGCTGGCCTTTTGCTCACATGTTCTTTCCTGCGTTATCCCCTGATTCTGTGGATAACCGTATTACCGCC
TTTGAGTGAGCTGATACCGCTCGCCGCAGCCGAACGACCGAGCGCAGCGAGTCAGTGAGCGAGGAAGCGG
AAGAGCGCCCAATACGCAAACCGCCTCTCCCCGCGCGTTGGCCGATTCATTAATGCAGCTGGCACGACAG
GTTTCCCGACTGGAAAGCGGGCAGTGAGCGCAACGCAATTAATGTGAGTTAGCTCACTCATTAGGCACCC
CAGGCTTTACACTTTATGCTTCCGGCTCGTATGTTGTGTGGAATTGTGAGCGGATAACAATTTCACACAG
GAAACAGCTATGACATGATTACGAATTAATTCGAGCTCGCCC
