>Addgene plasmid #46328 | Cterminal HA WDR59 pRK5 | depositor partial sequence | sequence record 65299 | Cterminal HA WDR59 pRK5 sequence 2925 bps
ATGGCGGCGCGATGGAGCAGCGAAAACGTGGTTGTAGAGTTCCGTGACTCCCAGGCAACTGCGATGTCTG
TGGACTGTCTTGGGCAGCATGCAGTGCTTTCTGGCCGCAGATTCTTATACATCGTCAATCTAGATGCCCC
TTTCGAAGGTCACCGAAAGATCTCTCGCCAGAGCAAATGGGACATTGGAGCTGTGCAGTGGAATCCTCAT
GACAGCTTTGCACACTATTTTGCGGCTTCGAGTAACCAACGAGTAGACCTTTACAAGTGGAAAGACGGCA
GTGGGGAAGTTGGCACAACCTTACAAGGCCACACTCGTGTCATCAGCGACTTGGACTGGGCGGTGTTTGA
GCCTGACCTCCTGGTTACCAGCTCTGTGGACACCTACATCTACATTTGGGATATCAAAGACACAAGGAAA
CCTACTGTTGCACTGTCTGCTGTTGCGGGTGCCTCCCAGGTCAAATGGAATAAAAAAAATGCTAACTGCC
TTGCCACCAGCCATGACGGCGATGTGCGGATATGGGATAAGAGGAAACCCAGTACAGCAGTGGAATATCT
AGCCGCCCACCTCTCCAAAATCCATGGCCTGGACTGGCACCCAGACAGCGAGCACATTCTTGCTACCTCC
AGTCAAGACAATTCTGTGAAGTTCTGGGATTACCGCCAGCCTCGGAAATACCTCAATATTCTTCCTTGCC
AGGTGCCTGTCTGGAAGGCCAGATACACACCTTTCAGCAATGGATTGGTGACTGTGATGGTTCCCCAGCT
GCGGAGGGAAAACAGCCTTCTCCTGTGGAATGTCTTTGACTTGAACACCCCAGTCCACACCTTCGTGGGG
CATGATGATGTGGTCCTGGAGTTCCAGTGGAGGAAGCAGAAGGAAGGGTCCAAGGACTATCAACTGGTGA
CGTGGTCCCGGGATCAGACCTTGAGAATGTGGCGGGTGGATTCCCAGATGCAGAGGCTTTGTGCAAATGA
CATATTAGATGGTGTTGATGAGTTCATTGAGAGTATTTCCCTTCTGCCGGAACCTGAGAAGACCCTGCAC
ACTGAAGATACAGATCACCAGCACACTGCAAGCCATGGGGAGGAAGAAGCCCTAAAAGAAGATCCCCCTA
GAAATCTCCTGGAAGAGAGGAAATCAGATCAACTGGGGCTGCCTCAGACCTTGCAGCAGGAATTCTCCCT
GATCAATGTGCAAATCCGGAATGTCAATGTGGAGATGGATGCGGCAGACAGGAGCTGCACAGTGTCTGTG
CACTGCAGCAACCATCGTGTCAAGATGCTGGTGAAGTTCCCTGCACAGTACCCAAACAACGCCGCCCCTT
CCTTCCAGTTTATTAACCCCACAACCATCACATCCACCATGAAAGCTAAGCTGCTGAAGATCCTGAAGGA
CACAGCCCTGCAGAAAGTGAAGCGTGGCCAGAGCTGCCTGGAGCCCTGCCTGCGCCAGCTCGTCTCCTGC
CTTGAGTCCTTTGTGAACCAGGAAGACAGCGCTTCCAGCAACCCGTTTGCACTCCCCAACTCTGTCACTC
CCCCCTTACCGACGTTTGCGCGGGTGACCACGGCTTACGGGTCGTACCAGGACGCCAACATTCCCTTTCC
TAGGACTTCTGGGGCCAGGTTCTGCGGAGCAGGTTACCTGGTATATTTCACAAGGCCCATGACAATGCAT
CGGGCGGTGTCTCCCACAGAGCCTACTCCGAGATCTCTCTCAGCCTTGTCTGCTTATCACACTGGCTTGA
TCGCGCCCATGAAGATCCGCACAGAGGCCCCTGGGAACCTTCGTTTATACAGTGGGAGCCCCACTCGCAG
CGAGAAAGAGCAGGTCTCCATCAGCTCCTTCTACTACAAGGAGCGGAAATCAAGACGATGGAAAAGTAAG
CGTGAGGGATCAGACTCTGGCAATCGACAGATCAAGGCTGCTGGGAAAGTCATCATCCAGGATATTGCTT
GCCTCCTGCCTGTTCACAAATCGCTGGGAGAGCTGTACATATTGAATGTGAATGATATTCAGGAAACATG
TCAGAAGAATGCCGCCTCTGCCTTGCTCGTTGGAAGAAAGGATCTTGTCCAGGTTTGGTCGCTGGCTACG
GTAGCTACAGATCTTTGCCTTGGTCCGAAATCTGACCCAGATTTGGAAACACCCTGGGCTCGACATCCAT
TTGGGCGGCAGCTGCTGGAGTCCCTGTTGGCTCACTATTGCCGGCTCCGGGATGTTCAGACACTGGCGAT
GCTCTGTAGCGTGTTTGAAGCCCAGTCTCGGCCTCAGGGGCTACCAAACCCCTTTGGGCCTTTTCCTAAC
CGTTCTTCTAATCTTGTGGTGTCCCATAGTCGATATCCTAGCTTTACCTCTTCTGGTTCCTGCTCCAGTA
TGTCAGACCCAGGGCTCAACACTGGCGGCTGGAACATAGCGGGAAGAGAGGCAGAGCACTTGTCCTCCCC
TTGGGGAGAATCCTCACCAGAAGAGCTCCGCTTTGGGAGTCTGACCTACAGTGATCCCCGTGAGCGAGAA
CGCGACCAGCATGATAAAAATAAAAGGCTCCTGGACCCCGCCAATACCCAGCAATTTGATGACTTTAAGA
AATGCTATGGGGAAATCCTCTACCGTTGGGGTCTGAGAGAGAAGCGAGCTGAAGTGTTGAAGTTTGTCTC
CTGTCCTCCTGACCCTCACAAAGGGATCGAGTTCGGCGTGTACTGCAGCCACTGCCGGAGTGAGGTCCGT
GGCACGCAGTGTGCCATCTGCAAAGGCTTCACGTTCCAGTGTGCCATCTGTCACGTGGCTGTGCGGGGAT
CGTCCAATTTCTGCCTGACCTGTGGGCACGGTGGCCACACCAGCCACATGATGGAGTGGTTTCGGACCCA
GGAGGTGTGTCCCACCGGGTGTGGGTGCCACTGCCTGCTTGAAAGCACTTTCTGA
