>Addgene plasmid #46328 | Cterminal HA WDR59 pRK5 | addgene partial sequence | sequence record 66256 | SV40pA-R 5'-GAAATTTGTGATGCTATTGC-3'
TTATAAGCTGCAATAAACAAGTTGGGCCATGGCGGCCAAGCTGGGGATCCTTATCATGCGTAGTCAGGCA
CATCATAGGGGTAACCTCCACCTCCTGCGGCCGCGAAAGTGCTTTCAAGCAGGCAGTGGCACCCACACCC
GGTGGGACACACCTCCTGGGTCCGAAACCACTCCATCATGTGGCTGGTGTGGCCACCGTGCCCACAGGTC
AGGCAGAAATTGGACGATCCCCGCACAGCCACGTGACAGATGGCACACTGGAACGTGAAGCCTTTGCAGA
TGGCACACTGCGTGCCACGGACCTCACTCCGGCAGTGGCTGCAGTACACGCCGAACTCGATCCCTTTGTG
AGGGTCAGGAGGACAGGAGACAAACTTCAACACTTCAGCTCGCTTCTCTCTCAGACCCCAACGGTAGAGG
ATTTCCCCATAGCATTTCTTAAAGTCATCAAATTGCTGGGTATTGGCGGGGTCCAGGAGCCTTTTATTTT
TATCATGCTGGTCGCGTTCTCGCTCACGGGGATCACTGTAGGTCAGACTCCCAAAGCGGAGCTCTTCTGG
TGAGGATTCTCCCCAAGGGGAGGACAAGTGCTCTGCCTCTCTTCCCGCTATGTTCCAGCCGCCAGTGTTG
AGCCCTGGGTCTGACATACTGGAGCAGGAACCAGAAGAGGTAAAGCTAGGATATCGACTATGGGACACCA
CAAGATTAGAAGAACGGTTAGGAAAAGGCCCAAAGGGGTTTGGTAGCCCCTGAGGCCGAGACTGGGCTTC
AAACACGCTACAGAGCATCGCCAGTGTCTGAACATCCCGGAGCCGGCAATAGTGAGCCAACAGGGACTCC
AGCAGCTGCCGCCCAAATGGATGTCGAGCCCAGGGTGTTTCCAAATCTGGGTCAGATTTCGGACCAAGGC
AAAGATCTGTAGCTACCGTAGCCAGCGACCAAACCTGGACAAGATCCTTTCTTCCAACGAGCAAGGCAGA
GGCGGCATTCTTCTGACATGTTTCCTGAATATCATTCACATTCAATATGTACAGCTCTCCCAGCGATT
